Addgene plasmid #215225: shRNA_circRNF170_2
Purpose: Supression of shcircRNF170(2-6)_2 expression
Depositing lab: Sefi Rosenbluh. Depositing organization: Monash University. Publication: Systematic loss-of-function screens identify pathway-specific functional circular RNAs. Liu L, Neve M, Perlaza-Jimenez L, Xi X, Purcell J, Hawdon A, Conn SJ, Zenker J, Tamayo P, Goodall GJ, Rosenbluh J. Nat Cell Biol. 2024 Aug;26(8):1359-1372. doi: 10.1038/s41556-024-01467-y. Epub 2024 Aug 2. PubMed 39095657.
Backbone
  Vector backbone: pLKO.1
  Vector type: Lentiviral
  Selectable markers: Puromycin
Growth in bacteria
  Bacterial resistance: Ampicillin, 100 μg/mL
  Growth temperature: 37°C
  Growth strain: NEB Stable
  Copy number: High Copy
Gene/Insert
  Gene/Insert name: circRNF170 shRNA 2
  gRNA/shRNA sequence: GCAACCCAGATCTACCTGGAA
  Species: H. sapiens (human)
  Entrez Gene: RNF170 (a.k.a. ADSA, SNAX1, SPG85)
  Cloning method: Restriction Enzyme; 5′ cloning site unknown (unknown if destroyed)
Terms and licenses: Academic/Nonprofit Terms; Industry Terms: Not Available to Industry
How to cite: shRNA_circRNF170_2 was a gift from Sefi Rosenbluh (Addgene plasmid # 215225 ; http://n2t.net/addgene:215225 ; RRID:Addgene_215225)
