[The description below was written by a language model from this plasmid's Addgene catalogue record and pLannotate feature annotations shown in this document.]
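Description:
shRNA_circRNF170_2 is a lentiviral shRNA expression plasmid built on the pLKO.1 backbone. It is designed to knock down a circular RNA derived from the human RNF170 gene, recorded as circRNF170(2-6), and is the second hairpin of its set against this target. The name suggests a circle formed from exons 2 to 6, with the hairpin presumably directed at the back-splice junction so that the linear mRNA is spared, but the record does not state this explicitly. The plasmid is about 7.1 kb. It is propagated in E. coli at high copy from a ColE1/pUC-type origin under ampicillin selection (AmpR). It also retains an f1 origin and remnants of the lac/lacZα region, flanked by T3 and T7 promoters from the parental cloning vector.

The lentiviral cassette follows the third-generation self-inactivating design. An RSV promoter fused to a truncated HIV-1 5' LTR drives genomic RNA production in packaging cells. This is followed by the Ψ packaging signal with a gag fragment, the Rev response element for Rev-dependent nuclear export, and a cPPT/CTS element that aids nuclear import of the reverse-transcribed genome. The cassette ends in a ΔU3 3' LTR that inactivates the viral promoter after integration, with an SV40 poly(A) signal and SV40 origin downstream.

Within this unit, a human U6 RNA polymerase III promoter transcribes the shRNA. The hairpin itself is not annotated in the feature table but would lie downstream of U6. A human PGK promoter drives puromycin N-acetyltransferase, which allows selection of transduced mammalian cells. The construct is used for stable loss-of-function studies of this circRNA and comes from work on systematic functional screening of circular RNAs.
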