Features (pLannotate 1.2.2; 25 found; start..end, strand, type, name):
    169..252     -  CDS            nef (fragment): NEF_HV1Z2 - Experimental evidence at protein level: Swiss-Prot protein existence level 1. Extracellular Nef protein targets CD4(+) T-lymphocytes for apoptosis by interacting with CXCR4 surface receptors. From Human immunodeficiency virus type 1 group M subtype D (isolate Z2/CDC-Z34) (HIV-1).
    295..894     -  CDS            PuroR: puromycin N-acetyltransferase; pac from Streptomyces alboniger; confers resistance to puromycin
    916..1426    -  promoter       hPGK promoter: human phosphoglycerate kinase 1 promoter
   1475..1592    -  misc_feature   cPPT/CTS: central polypurine tract and central termination sequence of HIV-1
   1697..1937    -  promoter       U6 promoter: RNA polymerase III promoter for human U6 snRNA
   1987..2087    -  CDS            Rev (fragment): human immunodeficiency virus 1 (HIV-1) Rev protein; rev; enhances nuclear export of unspliced and incompletely spliced viral mRNAs
   2464..2697    -  misc_feature   RRE: The Rev response element (RRE) of HIV-1 allows for Rev-dependent mRNA export from the nucleus to the cytoplasm.
   2843..3206    -  CDS            HIV-1 gag (fragment): gag protein from human immunodeficiency virus 1; gag
   3190..3315    -  misc_feature   HIV-1 Ψ: packaging signal of human immunodeficiency virus type 1
   3362..3542    -  LTR            5' LTR (truncated): truncated 5' long terminal repeat (LTR) from HIV-1
   3543..3769    -  promoter       RSV promoter: Rous sarcoma virus enhancer/promoter
   3797..3815    -  promoter       T3 promoter: promoter for bacteriophage T3 RNA polymerase
   3860..3876    -  protein_bind   lac operator: The lac repressor binds to the lac operator to inhibit transcription in E. coli. This inhibition can be relieved by adding lactose or isopropyl-β-D-thiogalactopyranoside (IPTG). lac repressor encoded by lacI
   3884..3914    -  promoter       lac promoter: promoter for the E. coli lac operon
   3929..3950    -  protein_bind   CAP binding site: CAP binding activates transcription in the presence of cAMP. E. coli catabolite activator protein
   3963..4055    -  CDS            lacI (fragment): lac repressor; lacI; The lac repressor binds to the lac operator to inhibit transcription in E. coli. This inhibition can be relieved by adding lactose or isopropyl-β-D-thiogalactopyranoside (IPTG).
   4238..4826    -  rep_origin     ori: high-copy-number ColE1/pMB1/pBR322/pUC origin of replication
   4997..5857    -  CDS            AmpR: β-lactamase; bla; confers resistance to ampicillin, carbenicillin, and related antibiotics
   5858..5962    -  promoter       AmpR promoter: bla
   6015..6443    -  rep_origin     f1 ori (sequence partly withheld): f1 bacteriophage origin of replication; arrow indicates direction of (+) strand synthesis
   6448..6603    -  CDS            lacZα (fragment): LacZα fragment of β-galactosidase; lacZ fragment
   6611..6629    +  promoter       T7 promoter: promoter for bacteriophage T7 RNA polymerase
   6650..6785    -  rep_origin     SV40 ori: SV40 origin of replication
   6825..6946    -  polyA_signal   SV40 poly(A) signal: SV40 polyadenylation signal
   7018..167     -  LTR            3' LTR (ΔU3) (across the origin): self-inactivating 3' long terminal repeat (LTR) from HIV-1
>Addgene plasmid #215225 | shRNA_circRNF170_2 | addgene full sequence | sequence record 432737 | Addgene NGS Result
ACGGGCACACACTACTTGAAGCACTCAAGGCAAGCTTTATTGAGGCTTAAGCAGTGGGTTCCCTAGTTAG
CCAGAGAGCTCCCAGGCTCAGATCTGGTCTAACCAGAGAGACCCAGTACAAGCAAAAAGCAGATCTTGTC
TTCGTTGGGAGTGAATTAGCCCTTCCAGTCCCCCCTTTTCTTTTAAAAAGTGGCTAAGATCTACAGCTGC
CTTGTAAGTCATTGGTCTTAAAGGTACCGATGCATGGGGTCGTGCGCTCCTTTCGGTCGGGCGCTGCGGG
TCGTGGGGCGGGCGTCAGGCACCGGGCTTGCGGGTCATGCACCAGGTGCGCGGTCCTTCGGGCACCTCGA
CGTCGGCGGTGACGGTGAAGCCGAGCCGCTCGTAGAAGGGGAGGTTGCGGGGCGCGGAGGTCTCCAGGAA
GGCGGGCACCCCGGCGCGCTCGGCCGCCTCCACTCCGGGGAGCACGACGGCGCTGCCCAGACCCTTGCCC
TGGTGGTCGGGCGAGACGCCGACGGTGGCCAGGAACCACGCGGGCTCCTTGGGCCGGTGCGGCGCCAGGA
GGCCTTCCATCTGTTGCTGCGCGGCCAGCCGGGAACCGCTCAACTCGGCCATGCGCGGGCCGATCTCGGC
GAACACCGCCCCCGCTTCGACGCTCTCCGGCGTGGTCCAGACCGCCACCGCGGCGCCGTCGTCCGCGACC
CACACCTTGCCGATGTCGAGCCCGACGCGCGTGAGGAAGAGTTCTTGCAGCTCGGTGACCCGCTCGATGT
GGCGGTCCGGATCGACGGTGTGGCGCGTGGCGGGGTAGTCGGCGAACGCGGCGGCGAGGGTGCGTACGGC
CCTGGGGACGTCGTCGCGGGTGGCGAGGCGCACCGTGGGCTTGTACTCGGTCATGGTAAGCTCCGGTGGA
TCCCCCTGGGGAGAGAGGTCGGTGATTCGGTCAACGAGGGAGCCGACTGCCGACGTGCGCTCCGGAGGCT
TGCAGAATGCGGAACACCGCGCGGGCAGGAACAGGGCCCACACTACCGCCCCACACCCCGCCTCCCGCAC
CGCCCCTTCCCGGCCGCTGCTCTCGGCGCGCCCTGCTGAGCAGCCGCTATTGGCCACAGCCCATCGCGGT
CGGCGCGCTGCCATTGCTCCCTGGCGCTGTCCGTCTGCGAGGGTACTAGTGAGACGTGCGGCTTCCGTTT
GTCACGTCCGGCACGCCGCGAACCGCAAGGAACCTTCCCGACTTAGGGGCGGAGCAGGAAGCGTCGCCGG
GGGGCCCACAAGGGTAGCGGCGAAGATCCGGGTGACGCTGCGAACGGACGTGAAGAATGTGCGAGACCCA
GGGTCGGCGCCGCTGCGTTTCCCGGAACCACGCCCAGAGCAGCCGCGTCCCTGCGCAAACCCAGGGCTGC
CTTGGAAAAGGCGCAACCCCAACCCCCTCGAGCCGCGGCCAAAGTGGATCTCTGCTGTCCCTGTAATAAA
CCCGAAAATTTTGAATTTTTGTAATTTGTTTTTGTAATTCTTTAGTTTGTATGTCTGTTGCTATTATGTC
TACTATTCTTTCCCCTGCACTGTACCCCCCAATCCCCCCTTTTCTTTTAAAATTGTGGATGAATACTGCC
ATTTGTCTCGAGGTCGAGAATTCAAAAAGCAACCCAGATCTACCTGGAACTCGAGTTCCAGGTAGATCTG
GGTTGCCCGGTGTTTCGTCCTTTCCACAAGATATATAAAGCCAAGAAATCGAAATACTTTCAAGTTACGG
TAAGCATATGATAGTCCATTTTAAAACATAATTTTAAAACTGCAAACTACCCAAGAAATTATTACTTTCT
ACGTCACGTATTTTGTACTAATATCTTTGTGTTTACAGTCAAATTAATTCCAATTATCTCTCTAACAGCC
TTGTATCGTATATGCAAATATGAAGGAATCATGGGAAATAGGCCCTCGGTGAAGGGGGCGGCCGCTCGAG
GCTAGTCTCGTGATCGATACCGTCGAGATCCGTTCACTAATCGAATGGATCTGTCTCTGTCTCTCTCTCC
ACCTTCTTCTTCTATTCCTTCGGGCCTGTCGGGTCCCCTCGGGGTTGGGAGGTGGGTCTGAAACGATAAT
GGTGAATATCCCTGCCTAACTCTATTCACTATAGAAAGTACAGCAAAAACTATTCTTAAACCTACCAAGC
CTCCTACTATCATTATGAATAATTTTATATACCACAGCCAATTTGTTATGTTAAACCAATTCCACAAACT
TGCCCATTTATCTAATTCCAATAATTCTTGTTCATTCTTTTCTTGCTGGTTTTGCGATTCTTCAATTAAG
GAGTGTATTAAGCTTGTGTAATTGTTAATTTCTCTGTCCCACTCCATCCAGGTCGTGTGATTCCAAATCT
GTTCCAGAGATTTATTACTCCAACTAGCATTCCAAGGCACAGCAGTGGTGCAAATGAGTTTTCCAGAGCA
ACCCCAAATCCCCAGGAGCTGTTGATCCTTTAGGTATCTTTCCACAGCCAGGATTCTTGCCTGGAGCTGC
TTGATGCCCCAGACTGTGAGTTGCAACAGATGCTGTTGCGCCTCAATAGCCCTCAGCAAATTGTTCTGCT
GCTGCACTATACCAGACAATAATTGTCTGGCCTGTACCGTCAGCGTCATTGACGCTGCGCCCATAGTGCT
TCCTGCTGCTCCCAAGAACCCAAGGAACAAAGCTCCTATTCCCACTGCTCTTTTTTCTCTCTGCACCACT
CTTCTCTTTGCCTTGGTGGGTGCTACTCCTAATGGTTCAATTTTTACTACTTTATATTTATATAATTCAC
TTCTCCAATTGTCCCTCATATCTCCTCCTCCAGGTCTGAAGATCAGCGGCCGCTTGCTGTGCGGTGGTCT
TACTTTTGTTTTGCTCTTCCTCTATCTTGTCTAAAGCTTCCTTGGTGTCTTTTATCTCTATCCTTTGATG
CACACAATAGAGGGTTGCTACTGTATTATATAATGATCTAAGTTCTTCTGATCCTGTCTGAAGGGATGGT
TGTAGCTGTCCCAGTATTTGTCTACAGCCTTCTGATGTTTCTAACAGGCCAGGATTAACTGCGAATCGTT
CTAGCTCCCTGCTTGCCCATACTATATGTTTTAATTTATATTTTTTCTTTCCCCCTGGCCTTAACCGAAT
TTTTTCCCATCGCGATCTAATTCTCCCCCGCTTAATACTGACGCTCTCGCACCCATCTCTCTCCTTCTAG
CCTCCGCTAGTCAAAATTTTTGGCGTACTCACCAGTCGCCGCCCCTCGCCTCTTGCCGTGCGCGCTTCAG
CAAGCCGAGTCCTGCGTCGAGAGAGCTCCTCTGGTTTCCCTTTCGCTTTCAAGTCCCTGTTCGGGCGCCA
CTGCTAGAGATTTTCCACACTGACTAAAAGGGTCTGAGGGATCTCTAGTTACCAGAGTCACACAACAGAC
GGGCACACACTACTTGAAGCACTCAAGGCAAGCTTTATTGAGGCTTAAGCAGTGGGTTCCCTAGTTAGCC
AGAGAGCTCCCAGGCTCAGATCTGGTCTAACCAGAGAGACCCGTTTATGTATCGAGCTAGGCACTTAAAT
ACAATATCTCTGCAATGCGGCAATTCAGTGGTTCGTCCAATCCATGTCAGACCCGTCTGTTGCCTTCCTA
ATAAGGCACGATCGTACCACCTTACTTCCACCAATCGGCATGCACGGTGCTTTTTCTCTCCTTGTAAGGC
ATGTTGCTAACTCATCGTTACCATGTTGCAAGACTACAAGAGTATTGCATAAGACTACATTAAGCTTGCA
GCTCCAGCTTTTGTTCCCTTTAGTGAGGGTTAATTGCGCGCTTGGCGTAATCATGGTCATAGCTGTTTCC
TGTGTGAAATTGTTATCCGCTCACAATTCCACACAACATACGAGCCGGAAGCATAAAGTGTAAAGCCTGG
GGTGCCTAATGAGTGAGCTAACTCACATTAATTGCGTTGCGCTCACTGCCCGCTTTCCAGTCGGGAAACC
TGTCGTGCCAGCTGCATTAATGAATCGGCCAACGCGCGGGGAGAGGCGGTTTGCGTATTGGGCGCTCTTC
CGCTTCCTCGCTCACTGACTCGCTGCGCTCGGTCGTTCGGCTGCGGCGAGCGGTATCAGCTCACTCAAAG
GCGGTAATACGGTTATCCACAGAATCAGGGGATAACGCAGGAAAGAACATGTGAGCAAAAGGCCAGCAAA
AGGCCAGGAACCGTAAAAAGGCCGCGTTGCTGGCGTTTTTCCATAGGCTCCGCCCCCCTGACGAGCATCA
CAAAAATCGACGCTCAAGTCAGAGGTGGCGAAACCCGACAGGACTATAAAGATACCAGGCGTTTCCCCCT
GGAAGCTCCCTCGTGCGCTCTCCTGTTCCGACCCTGCCGCTTACCGGATACCTGTCCGCCTTTCTCCCTT
CGGGAAGCGTGGCGCTTTCTCATAGCTCACGCTGTAGGTATCTCAGTTCGGTGTAGGTCGTTCGCTCCAA
GCTGGGCTGTGTGCACGAACCCCCCGTTCAGCCCGACCGCTGCGCCTTATCCGGTAACTATCGTCTTGAG
TCCAACCCGGTAAGACACGACTTATCGCCACTGGCAGCAGCCACTGGTAACAGGATTAGCAGAGCGAGGT
ATGTAGGCGGTGCTACAGAGTTCTTGAAGTGGTGGCCTAACTACGGCTACACTAGAAGAACAGTATTTGG
TATCTGCGCTCTGCTGAAGCCAGTTACCTTCGGAAAAAGAGTTGGTAGCTCTTGATCCGGCAAACAAACC
ACCGCTGGTAGCGGTGGTTTTTTTGTTTGCAAGCAGCAGATTACGCGCAGAAAAAAAGGATCTCAAGAAG
ATCCTTTGATCTTTTCTACGGGGTCTGACGCTCAGTGGAACGAAAACTCACGTTAAGGGATTTTGGTCAT
GAGATTATCAAAAAGGATCTTCACCTAGATCCTTTTAAATTAAAAATGAAGTTTTAAATCAATCTAAAGT
ATATATGAGTAAACTTGGTCTGACAGTTACCAATGCTTAATCAGTGAGGCACCTATCTCAGCGATCTGTC
TATTTCGTTCATCCATAGTTGCCTGACTCCCCGTCGTGTAGATAACTACGATACGGGAGGGCTTACCATC
TGGCCCCAGTGCTGCAATGATACCGCGAGACCCACGCTCACCGGCTCCAGATTTATCAGCAATAAACCAG
CCAGCCGGAAGGGCCGAGCGCAGAAGTGGTCCTGCAACTTTATCCGCCTCCATCCAGTCTATTAATTGTT
GCCGGGAAGCTAGAGTAAGTAGTTCGCCAGTTAATAGTTTGCGCAACGTTGTTGCCATTGCTACAGGCAT
CGTGGTGTCACGCTCGTCGTTTGGTATGGCTTCATTCAGCTCCGGTTCCCAACGATCAAGGCGAGTTACA
TGATCCCCCATGTTGTGCAAAAAAGCGGTTAGCTCCTTCGGTCCTCCGATCGTTGTCAGAAGTAAGTTGG
CCGCAGTGTTATCACTCATGGTTATGGCAGCACTGCATAATTCTCTTACTGTCATGCCATCCGTAAGATG
CTTTTCTGTGACTGGTGAGTACTCAACCAAGTCATTCTGAGAATAGTGTATGCGGCGACCGAGTTGCTCT
TGCCCGGCGTCAATACGGGATAATACCGCGCCACATAGCAGAACTTTAAAAGTGCTCATCATTGGAAAAC
GTTCTTCGGGGCGAAAACTCTCAAGGATCTTACCGCTGTTGAGATCCAGTTCGATGTAACCCACTCGTGC
ACCCAACTGATCTTCAGCATCTTTTACTTTCACCAGCGTTTCTGGGTGAGCAAAAACAGGAAGGCAAAAT
GCCGCAAAAAAGGGAATAAGGGCGACACGGAAATGTTGAATACTCATACTCTTCCTTTTTCAATATTATT
GAAGCATTTATCAGGGTTATTGTCTCATGAGCGGATACATATTTGAATGTATTTAGAAAAATAAACAAAT
AGGGGTTCCGCGCACATTTCCCCGAAAAGTGCCACCTAAATTGTAAGCGTTAATATTTTGTTAAAATTCG
CGTTAAATTTTTGTTAAATCAGCTCATTTTTTAACCAATAGGCCGAAATCGGCAAAATCCCTTATAAATC
AAAAGAATAGACCGAGATAGGGT
[37 nt withheld, positions 6114-6150]
AAAGAACGTGGACTCCAACGTCAAAGG
[49 nt withheld, positions 6178-6226]
T
[91 nt withheld, positions 6228-6318]
G
[124 nt withheld, positions 6320-6443]
CCCATTCGCCATTCAGGCTGCGCAACTGTTGGGAAGGGCGATCGGTGCGGGCCTCTTCGCTATTACGCCA
GCTGGCGAAAGGGGGATGTGCTGCAAGGCGATTAAGTTGGGTAACGCCAGGGTTTTCCCAGTCACGACGT
TGTAAAACGACGGCCAGTGAGCGCGCGTAATACGACTCACTATAGGGCGAATTGGGTACGTCCCTAGGCC
TCCAAAAAAGCCTCCTCACTACTTCTGGAATAGCTCAGAGGCCGAGGCGGCCTCGGCCTCTGCATAAATA
AAAAAAATTAGTCAGCCATGGGGCGGAGAATGGGCGGAACTGGGCGGAGTTAGGGGCGGGATGGGCGGAG
TTAGGGGCGGGATAGCTAGAGCCAGACATGATAAGATACATTGATGAGTTTGGACAAACCACAACTAGAA
TGCAGTGAAAAAAATGCTTTATTTGTGAAATTTGTGATGCTATTGCTTTATTTGTAACCATTATAAGCTG
CAATAAACAAGTTCCTCTCACTCTCTGATATTCATTTCTTTGCAAGTTATAAATACTGAATAATAAGATG
ACATGAACTACTACTGCTAGAGATTTTCCACACTGACTAAAAGGGTCTGAGGGATCTCTAGTTACCAGAG
TCACACAACAG
